>Addgene plasmid #169610 | pVH666 | addgene full sequence | sequence record 366627 | Addgene NGS Result
TTACCAATGCTTAATCAGTGAGGCACCTATCTCAGCGATCTGTCTATTTCGTTCATCCATAGTTGCCTGA
CTCCCCGTCGTGTAGATAACTACGATACGGGAGGGCTTACCATCTGGCCCCAGTGCTGCAATGATACCGC
GGCTCCCACGCTCACCGGCTCCAGATTTATCAGCAATAAACCAGCCAGCCGGAAGGGCCGAGCGCAGAAG
TGGTCCTGCAACTTTATCCGCCTCCATCCAGTCTATTAATTGTTGCCGGGAAGCTAGAGTAAGTAGTTCG
CCAGTTAATAGTTTGCGCAACGTTGTTGCCATTGCTACAGGCATCGTGGTGTCACGCTCGTCGTTTGGTA
TGGCTTCATTCAGCTCCGGTTCCCAACGATCAAGGCGAGTTACATGATCCCCCATGTTGTGCAAAAAAGC
GGTTAGCTCCTTCGGTCCTCCGATCGTTGTCAGAAGTAAGTTGGCCGCAGTGTTATCACTCATGGTTATG
GCAGCACTGCATAATTCTCTTACTGTCATGCCATCCGTAAGATGCTTTTCTGTGACTGGTGAGTACTCAA
CCAAGTCATTCTGAGAATAGTGTATGCGGCGACCGAGTTGCTCTTGCCCGGCGTCAATACGGGATAATAC
CGCGCCACATAGCAGAACTTTAAAAGTGCTCATCATTGGAAAACGTTCTTCGGGGCGAAAACTCTCAAGG
ATCTTACCGCTGTTGAGATCCAGTTCGATGTAACCCACTCGTGCACCCAACTGATCTTCAGCATCTTTTA
CTTTCACCAGCGTTTCTGGGTGAGCAAAAACAGGAAGGCAAAATGCCGCAAAAAAGGGAATAAGGGCGAC
ACGGAAATGTTGAATACTCATACTCTTCCTTTTTCAATATTATTGAAGCATTTATCAGGGTTATTGTCTC
ATGAGCGGATACATATTTGAATGTATTTAGAAAAATAAACAAATAGGGGTTCCGCGCACATTTCCCCGAA
AAGTGCCACCTGACGTCTAAGAAACCAAGATCTCCACGCGTGGTACCGTATTTACAAACAACCATGAATG
TAAGTATCATACTCTCGAGTATGTCGAGGTGGCGTGTACGGTGGGAGGCCTATATAAGCAGAGCTCGTTT
AGTGAACCGTCAGATCGCGAGCTCTCTGGCTAACTAGAGAACCCACTGCTTACTGGCTTATCGAAATTAA
TACGACTCACTATAGGGAGACCCAAGCTGTTCGAAGCGGAATTCACCATGACTAGTTGGCTGTGGCTGGT
GCTGCTGCTGCTGTGCCTGGCCGGCAACGTGCAGGCCGCTAGTATCATCCCCGTGGAGGAGGAGAACCCC
GACTTCTGGAACAGAGAGGCCGCCGAGGCCCTGGGCGCCGCCAAGAAGCTGCAGCCCGCCCAGACCGCCG
CCAAGAACCTGATCATCTTCCTGGGCGACGGCATGGGCGTGAGCACCGTGACCGCCGCCAGAATCCTGAA
GGGCCAGAAGAAGGACAAGCTGGGCCCCGAGATCCCCCTGGCCATGGACAGATTCCCCTACGTGGCCCTG
AGCAAGACCTACAACGTGGACAAGCACGTGCCCGACAGCGGCGCCACCGCCACCGCCTACCTGTGCGGCG
TGAAGGGCAACTTCCAGACCATCGGCCTGAGCGCCGCCGCCAGATTCAACCAGTGCAACACCACCAGAGG
CAACGAGGTGATCAGCGTGATGAACAGAGCCAAGAAGGCCGGCAAGAGCGTGGGCGTGGTGACCACCACC
AGAGTGCAGCACGCCAGCCCCGCCGGCACCTACGCCCACACCGTGAACAGAAACTGGTACAGCGACGCCG
ACGTGCCCGCCAGCGCCAGACAGGAGGGCTGCCAGGACATCGCCACCCAGCTGATCAGCAACATGGACAT
CGACGTGATCCTGGGCGGCGGCAGAAAGTACATGTTCAGAATGGGCACCCCCGACCCCGAGTACCCCGAC
GACTACAGCCAGGGCGGCACCAGACTGGACGGCAAGAACCTGGTGCAGGAGTGGCTGGCCAAGAGACAGG
GCGCCAGATACGTGTGGAACAGAACCGAGCTGATGCAGGCCAGCCTGGACCCCAGCGTGACCCACCTGAT
GGGCCTGTTCGAGCCCGGCGACATGAAGTACGAGATCCACAGAGACAGCACCCTGGACCCCAGCCTGATG
GAGATGACCGAGGCCGCCCTGAGACTGCTGAGCAGAAACCCCAGAGGCTTCTTCCTGTTCGTGGAGGGCG
GCAGAATCGACCACGGCCACCACGAGAGCAGAGCCTACAGAGCCCTGACCGAGACCATCATGTTCGACGA
CGCCATCGAGAGAGCCGGCCAGCTGACCAGCGAGGAGGACACCCTGAGCCTGGTGACCGCCGACCACAGC
CACGTGTTCAGCTTCGGCGGCTACCCCCTGAGAGGCAGCAGCATCTTCGGCCTGGCCCCCGGCAAGGCCA
GAGACAGAAAGGCCTACACCGTGCTGCTGTACGGCAACGGCCCCGGCTACGTGCTGAAGGACGGCGCCAG
ACCCGACGTGACCGAGAGCGAGAGCGGCAGCCCCGAGTACAGACAGCAGAGCGCCGTGCCCCTGGACGAG
GAGACCCACGCCGGCGAGGACGTGGCCGTGTTCGCCAGAGGCCCCCAGGCCCACCTGGTGCACGGCGTGC
AGGAGCAGACCTTCATCGCCCACGTGATGGCCTTCGCCGCCTGCCTGGAGCCCTACACCGCCTGCGACCT
GGCCCCCCCCGCCGGCACCACCGACGCCGCCCACCCCGGCTACAGCAGAGTGGGCGCCGCCGGCAGATTC
GAGCAGACCGCTAGTGGTGGTTCTGGTGGAAGCGGAGCTACTAACTTCAGCCTGCTGAAGCAGGCTGGTG
ACGTGGAGGAGAACCCTGGACCTGCTAGTGCGCGTAAGGTCGATCTCACCTCCTGCGATCGCGAGCCGAT
CCACATCCCCGGCAGCATTCAGCCGTGCGGCTGCCTGCTTGCCTGCGACGCGCAGGCGGTGCGGATCACG
CGCATTACGGAAAATGCCGGCGCGTTCTTTGGACGCGAAACTCCGCGGGTCGGTGAGCTACTCGCCGATT
ACTTCGGCGAGACCGAAGCCCATGCGCTGCGCAACGCACTGGCGCAGTCCTCCGATCCAAAGCGACCGGC
GCTGATCTTCGGTTGGCGCGACGGCCTGACCGGCCGCACCTTCGACATCTCACTGCATCGCCATGACGGT
ACATCGATCATCGAGTTCGAGCCTGCGGCGGCCGAACAGGCCGACAATCCGCTGCGGCTGACGCGGCAGA
TCATCGCGCGCACCAAAGAACTGAAGTCGCTCGAAGAGATGGCCGCACGGGTGCCGCGCTATCTGCAGGC
GATGCTCGGCTATCACCGCGTGATGTTGTACCGCTTCGCGGACGACGGCTCCGGGATGGTGATCGGCGAG
GCGAAGCGCAGCGACCTCGAGAGCTTTCTCGGTCAGCACTTTCCGGCGTCGCTGGTCCCGCAGCAGGCGC
GGCTACTGTACTTGAAGAACGCGATCCGCGTGGTCTCGGATTCGCGCGGCATCAGCAGCCGGATCGTGCC
CGAGCACGACGCCTCCGGCGCCGCGCTCGATCTGTCGTTCGCGCACCTGCGCAGCATCTCGCCCTGCCAT
CTCGAATTTCTGCGGAACATGGGCGTCAGCGCCTCGATGTCGCTGTCGATCATCATTGACGGCACGCTAT
GGGGATTGATCATCTGTCATCATTACGAGCCGCGTGCCGTGCCGATGGCGCAGCGCGTCGCGGCCGAAAT
GTTCGCCGACTTCTTATCGCTGCACTTCACCGCCGCCCACCACCAACGCGCTAGCGGATCCACCGGTGTC
TAGAAAGCTTTGAGGCCGGCCTGCAGGCCCGCTGATCAGCCTCGACTGTGCCTTCTAGTTGCCAGCCATC
TGTTGTTTGCCCCTCCCCCGTGCCTTCCTTGACCCTGGAAGGTGCCACTCCCACTGTCCTTTCCTAATAA
AATGAGGAAATTGCATCGCATTGTCTGAGTAGGTGTCATTCTATTCTGGGGGGTGGGGTGGGGCAGGACA
GCAAGGGGGAGGATTGGGAAGACAATAGCAGGCATGCTGGGGATGCGGTGGGCTCTATGGTAGCTTAGGA
GGCGGAAAGAACCAGCGCGTGGTACCCTCGAGCTACCGGGTAGGGGAGGCGCTTTTCCCAAGGCAGTCTG
GAGCATGCGCTTTAGCAGCCCCGCTGGGCACTTGGCGCTACACAAGTGGCCTCTGGCCTCGCACACATTC
CACATCCACCGGTAGGCGCCAACCGGCTCCGTTCTTTGGTGGCCCCTTCGCGCCACCTTCTACTCCTCCC
CTAGTCAGGAAGTTCCCCCCCGCCCCGCAGCTCGCGTCGTGCAGGACGTGACAAATGGAAGTAGCACGTC
TCAGTAGTCTCGTGCAGATGGACAGCACCGCTGAGCAATGGAAGCGGGTAGGCCTTTGGGGCAGCGGCCA
ATAGCAGCTTTGCTCCTTCGCTTTCTGGGCTCAGAGGCTGGGAAGGGGTGGGTCCGGGGGCGGGCTCAGG
GGCGGGCTCAGGGGCGGGGCGGGCGCCCGAAGGTCCTCCGGAGGCCCGGCATTCTGCACGCTTCAAAAGC
GCACGTCTGCCGCGCTGTTCTCCTCTTCCTCATCTCCGGGCCTTTCGACCTCCAGCCCGAGCTCGGTATA
GGTTCGAAGCGGAATTCCACCATGGTCCGTCGAACCAAAGAAGAAGCCCAGGAAACCCGTGCCCAGATCA
TCGAGGCGGCGGAAAGGGCCTTCTACAAGCGCGGGGTTGCGCGAACCACCCTGGCCGACATCGCCGAACT
GGCGGGTGTGACGCGGGGGGCGATCTACTGGCACTTCAACAACAAGGCCGAGCTGGTGCAGGCGTTGCTC
GACAGCCTGCACGAGACCCATGACCATTTGGCGCGGGCGAGCGAAAGCGAGGATGAAGTCGACCCGCTTG
GCTGCATGCGCAAGCTGCTGTTGCAAGTGTTCAACGAGCTGGTGCTCGATGCCCGAACCCGTCGTATCAA
TGAAATCCTGCATCACAAGTGCGAGTTCACCGATGACATGTGTGAAATTCGCCAGCAGCGCCAGAGTGCG
GTGCTGGATTGCCACAAGGGCATCACCCTGGCGCTGGCCAATGCCGTACGCCGGGGCCAGTTGCCTGGCG
AGCTGGATGCCGAGCGAGCGGCGGTGGCCATGTTTGCCTATGTCGATGGCCTGATCAGGCGCTGGCTATT
GCTGCCTGACAGTGTCGATCTGTTGGGTGATGTCGAAAAATGGGTCGACACCGGGCTGGATATGCTGCGC
TTGAGCCCGGCTCTGCGCAAATCCGCGTACAGCCGCGCGCGTACGAAAAACAATTACGGGTCTACCATCG
AGGGCCTGCTCGATCTCCCGGACGACGACGCCCCCGAAGAGGCGGGGCTGGCGGCTCCGCGCCTGTCCTT
TCTCCCCGCGGGACACACGCGCAGACTGTCGACGGCCCCCCCGACCGATGTCAGCCTGGGGGACGAGCTC
CACTTAGACGGCGAGGACGTGGCGATGGCGCATGCCGACGCGCTAGACGATTTCGATCTGGACATGTTGG
GGGACGGGGATTCCCCGGGTCCGGGATTTACCCCCCACGACTCCGCCCCCTACGGCGCTCTGGATATGGC
CGACTTCGAGTTTGAGCAGATGTTTACCGATGCCCTTGGAATTGACGAGTACGGTGGGGCTAGCGGATCC
ACCGGTGTCTAGAAAGCTATACAGGTGCACCGCTTTATAATAAAACTGATACAGAGAACGTTATCATGTG
TGTTGGTTTTTTTTGTGTGTGCGGTTTAAGGGAGCCTCGGTCATAGCTGTTTCCTGTGTAAAACGACGGC
CAGCGCGTGGTACCCTCGAGCTACCGGGTAGGGGAGGCGCTTTTCCCAAGGCAGTCTGGAGCATGCGCTT
TAGCAGCCCCGCTGGGCACTTGGCGCTACACAAGTGGCCTCTGGCCTCGCACACATTCCACATCCACCGG
TAGGCGCCAACCGGCTCCGTTCTTTGGTGGCCCCTTCGCGCCACCTTCTACTCCTCCCCTAGTCAGGAAG
TTCCCCCCCGCCCCGCAGCTCGCGTCGTGCAGGACGTGACAAATGGAAGTAGCACGTCTCAGTAGTCTCG
TGCAGATGGACAGCACCGCTGAGCAATGGAAGCGGGTAGGCCTTTGGGGCAGCGGCCAATAGCAGCTTTG
CTCCTTCGCTTTCTGGGCTCAGAGGCTGGGAAGGGGTGGGTCCGGGGGCGGGCTCAGGGGCGGGCTCAGG
GGCGGGGCGGGCGCCCGAAGGTCCTCCGGAGGCCCGGCATTCTGCACGCTTCAAAAGCGCACGTCTGCCG
CGCTGTTCTCCTCTTCCTCATCTCCGGGCCTTTCGACCTCCAGCCCGAGCTCGGTATAGGTTCGAAGCGG
AATTCACCATGACTAGTGGTGGTTCTGGTGTGTCTAAGGGCGAAGAGCTGATCAAGGAAAATATGCGTAT
GAAGGTGGTCATGGAAGGTTCGGTCAACGGCCACCAATTCAAATGCACAGGTGAAGGAGAAGGCAATCCG
TACATGGGAACTCAAACCATGAGGATCAAAGTCATCGAGGGAGGACCCCTGCCATTTGCCTTTGACATTC
TTGCCACGTCGTTCATGTATGGCAGCCGTACTTTTATCAAGTACCCGAAAGGCATTCCTGATTTCTTTAA
ACAGTCCTTTCCTGAGGGTTTTACTTGGGAAAGAGTTACGAGATACGAAGATGGTGGAGTCGTCACCGTC
ATGCAGGACACCAGCCTTGAGGATGGCTGTCTCGTTTACCACGTCCAAGTCAGAGGGGTAAACTTTCCCT
CCAATGGTCCCGTGATGCAGAAGAAGACCAAGGGTTGGGAGCCTAATACAGAGATGATGTATCCAGCAGA
TGGTGGTCTGAGGGGATACACTCATATGGCACTGAAAGTTGATGGTGGTGGCCATCTGTCTTGCTCTTTC
GTAACAACTTACAGGTCAAAAAAGACCGTCGGGAACATCAAGATGCCCGGTATCCATGCCGTTGATCACC
GCCTGGAAAGGTTAGAGGAAAGTGACAATGAAATGTTCGTAGTACAACGCGAACACGCAGTTGCCAAGTT
CGCCGGGCTTGGTGGTGGGATGGACGAGCTGTACAAGGCTAGCGGATCCACCGGTGTCTAGAAAGCTCAG
AAATTATGAGAGCGTTTAATAAAGTATTGACTATGGTTGACAAAACGTGTGTTGGAGTTTTTTGTGTGCT
TTGTCATCAACTGAGCCAGTAGGTCGAGGGTGCCTAATGAGTGAGCTAACTCACATTAATTGCGTTGCGC
TCACTGCCCGCTTTCCAGTCGGGAAACCTGTCGTGCCAGCTGCATTAATGAATCGGCCAACGCGCGGGGA
GAGGCGGTTTGCGTATTGGGCGCTCTTCCGCTTCCTCGCTCACTGACTCGCTGCGCTCGGTCGTTCGGCT
GCGGCGAGCGGTATCAGCTCACTCAAAGGCGGTAATACGGTTATCCACAGAATCAGGGGATAACGCAGGA
AAGAACATGTGAGCAAAAGGCCAGCAAAAGGCCAGGAACCGTAAAAAGGCCGCGTTGCTGGCGTTTTTCC
ATAGGCTCCGCCCCCCTGACGAGCATCACAAAAATCGACGCTCAAGTCAGAGGTGGCGAAACCCGACAGG
ACTATAAAGATACCAGGCGTTTCCCCCTGGAAGCTCCCTCGTGCGCTCTCCTGTTCCGACCCTGCCGCTT
ACCGGATACCTGTCCGCCTTTCTCCCTTCGGGAAGCGTGGCGCTTTCTCATAGCTCACGCTGTAGGTATC
TCAGTTCGGTGTAGGTCGTTCGCTCCAAGCTGGGCTGTGTGCACGAACCCCCCGTTCAGCCCGACCGCTG
CGCCTTATCCGGTAACTATCGTCTTGAGTCCAACCCGGTAAGACACGACTTATCGCCACTGGCAGCAGCC
ACTGGTAACAGGATTAGCAGAGCGAGGTATGTAGGCGGTGCTACAGAGTTCTTGAAGTGGTGGCCTAACT
ACGGCTACACTAGAAGAACAGTATTTGGTATCTGCGCTCTGCTGAAGCCAGTTACCTTCGGAAAAAGAGT
TGGTAGCTCTTGATCCGGCAAACAAACCACCGCTGGTAGCGGTGGTTTTTTTGTTTGCAAGCAGCAGATT
ACGCGCAGAAAAAAAGGATCTCAAGAAGATCCTTTGATCTTTTCTACGGGGATTATCAAAAAGGATCTTC
ACCTAGATCCTTTTAAATTAAAAATGAAGTTTTAAATCAATCTAAAGTATATATGAGTAAACTTGGTCTG
ACAG
Features (pLannotate 1.2.2; 19 found; start..end, strand, type, name):
      1..861     -  CDS            AmpR: β-lactamase; bla; confers resistance to ampicillin, carbenicillin, and related antibiotics
    862..966     -  promoter       AmpR promoter: bla
   1081..1115    +  promoter       minimal CMV promoter (fragment): human cytomegalovirus (CMV) immediate early promoter
   1139..1172    +  LTR            5' LTR (truncated) (fragment): truncated 5' long terminal repeat (LTR) from HIV-1
   1188..1206    +  promoter       T7 promoter: promoter for bacteriophage T7 RNA polymerase
   1304..2788    +  CDS            ALPP (fragment): PPB1_HUMAN - Also known as PLAP. Experimental evidence at protein level: Swiss-Prot protein existence level 1. From Homo sapiens (Human).
   2900..3829    +  CDS            iRFP670: iRFP670 is a basic (constitutively fluorescent) near ir fluorescent protein published in 2013, derived from Rhodopseudomonas palustris CGA009. It has low acid sensitivity. It requires the cofactor biliverdin for fluorescence.
   3896..4120    +  polyA_signal   bGH poly(A) signal: bovine growth hormone polyadenylation signal
   4129..4146    +  promoter       SV40 promoter (fragment): SV40 enhancer and early promoter
   4168..4667    +  promoter       PGK promoter: mouse phosphoglycerate kinase 1 promoter
   4712..5341    +  CDS            ttgR: TTGR_PSEPT - Experimental evidence at protein level: Swiss-Prot protein existence level 1. Represses expression from the ttgABC operon promoter and its own expression. Binds to a promoter region between the divergently transcribed ttgR and ttgABC genes/operons; in the presence of chloramphenicol or tetracycline this binding no longer occurs and ttgR and ttgABC are derepressed. This suggests that TtgR binds these antibiotics. From Pseudomonas putida (strain DOT-T1E).
   5495..5728    +  CDS            VP16 AD: transcriptional activation domain of herpes simplex virus protein VP16 (Triezenberg et al., 1988; Cousens et al., 1989); UL48
   5806..5827    +  polyA_signal   poly(A) signal (fragment): synthetic polyadenylation signal
   5867..5883    -  CDS            lacZα (fragment): LacZα fragment of β-galactosidase; lacZ fragment
   5906..6405    +  promoter       PGK promoter: mouse phosphoglycerate kinase 1 promoter
   6470..7177    +  CDS            mRuby2: mRuby2 is a basic (constitutively fluorescent) red fluorescent protein published in 2012, derived from Entacmaea quadricolor. It has moderate acid sensitivity.
   7317..7338    -  protein_bind   CAP binding site: CAP binding activates transcription in the presence of cAMP. E. coli catabolite activator protein
   7351..7443    -  CDS            lacI (fragment): lac repressor; lacI; The lac repressor binds to the lac operator to inhibit transcription in E. coli. This inhibition can be relieved by adding lactose or isopropyl-β-D-thiogalactopyranoside (IPTG).
   7626..8214    -  rep_origin     ori: high-copy-number ColE1/pMB1/pBR322/pUC origin of replication
