[The description below was written by a language model from this plasmid's Addgene catalogue record and pLannotate feature annotations shown in this document.]
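Description:
pVH666 is a mammalian expression plasmid of about 8.3 kb built on pVH1002, a pUC57-derived backbone, and described as a Tier-2 vector of a modular plasmid architecture for mammalian synthetic biology. It is maintained in E. coli at high copy through a ColE1/pUC-type origin and selected with ampicillin via the β-lactamase gene. No mammalian selection marker is annotated.

The payload consists of three tandem transcription units that together form a self-contained, transactivator-controlled reporter system (alternative name PhloOFF). The first unit places a TtgR-operator element (PTtgO2) upstream of a minimal CMV promoter. This drives a bicistronic reading frame of SEAP (secreted human placental alkaline phosphatase, annotated as an ALPP fragment) joined by a p2A self-cleaving peptide to the near-infrared fluorescent protein iRFP670, and it ends in a bGH polyadenylation signal. The second unit uses the mouse PGK1 promoter to express TtgA constitutively. The feature table shows TtgA to be a fusion of the Pseudomonas putida repressor TtgR to the herpes simplex VP16 activation domain, followed by a synthetic poly(A) signal. TtgA bound at the operator activates the minimal promoter, and a ligand that releases TtgR from DNA would be expected to shut expression off, consistent with the "OFF" designation. The third unit is a second PGK1 promoter driving mRuby2, a constitutive red marker for transfected cells.

The catalogue fields are inconsistent. The insert name and promoter fields mention tetracycline control, tetO7 and a YPet cassette, whereas the purpose line and the sequenced features agree on PTtgO2 and mRuby2, with no YPet annotated. The construct suits quantitative testing of inducible gene switches, using both secreted and fluorescent readouts.
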