Addgene plasmid #169610: pVH666
Purpose: Tier-2 vector encoding PTtgO2-driven SEAP-p2A-iRFP670, PmPGK1-driven TtgA and PmPGK1-driven mRuby2 expression (PTtgO2-CMVmin-2-SEAP-p2A-iRFP670-pA::PmPGK1-TtgA-pA::PmPGK1-mRuby2-pA).
Depositing lab: Martin Fussenegger. Depositing organization: ETH Zurich (Swiss Federal Institute of Technology). Publication: A versatile plasmid architecture for mammalian synthetic biology (VAMSyB). Haellman V, Strittmatter T, Bertschi A, Stucheli P, Fussenegger M. Metab Eng. 2021 Jul;66:41-50. doi: 10.1016/j.ymben.2021.04.003. Epub 2021 Apr 18. PubMed 33857582.
Backbone
  Vector backbone: pVH1002 (pUC57-based)
  Backbone size w/o insert (bp): 2689
  Vector type: Mammalian Expression
Growth in bacteria
  Bacterial resistance: Ampicillin, 100 μg/mL
  Growth temperature: 37°C
  Growth strain: DH5alpha
  Copy number: High Copy
Gene/Insert
  Gene/Insert name: tetracycline-controlled SEAP and iRFP expression, PPGK-driven TtgA expression cassette and PPGK-driven YPet expression cassette (alt name: PhloOFF)
  Species: H. sapiens (human); Synthetic
  Promoter: tetO7-PCMVmin / PPGK / PPGK
  Cloning method: Restriction Enzyme; 5′ cloning site Unknown (unknown if destroyed)
  Sequencing primers: 5′ AmpStart; 3′ CTGGCACGACAGGTTTCCCGACTGG
Terms and licenses: Academic/Nonprofit Terms; Industry Terms: Not Available to Industry
How to cite: pVH666 was a gift from Martin Fussenegger (Addgene plasmid # 169610 ; http://n2t.net/addgene:169610 ; RRID:Addgene_169610)
